Addgene plasmid #146509: pCIneo-lambdaN-HA-HsTNRC6Biso1_1-1256_H
Purpose: Mammalian Expression of HsTNRC6Biso1_1-1256
Depositing lab: Elisa Izaurralde. Depositing organization: Max Planck Institute for Developmental Biology. Publication: A C-terminal silencing domain in GW182 is essential for miRNA function. Eulalio A, Helms S, Fritzsch C, Fauser M, Izaurralde E. RNA. 2009 Jun;15(6):1067-77. doi: 10.1261/rna.1605509. Epub 2009 Apr 21. PubMed 19383769.
Backbone
  Vector backbone: pCI-neo
  Vector type: Mammalian Expression
Growth in bacteria
  Bacterial resistance: Ampicillin, 100 μg/mL
  Growth temperature: 37°C
  Growth strain: DH5alpha
  Copy number: High Copy
Gene/Insert
  Gene/Insert name: HsTNRC6Biso1_1-1256
  Species: H. sapiens (human)
  Entrez Gene: TNRC6B (a.k.a. GDSBA)
  Cloning method: Unknown
Terms and licenses: Academic/Nonprofit Terms; Industry Terms: Not Available to Industry
Depositor comments: Plasmids from this collection were made available to the research community and donated after the lab closed. Please note that the sequence provided by the depositing laboratory may be theoretical/predicted or based on Sanger sequencing results. There may be discrepancies between sequencing results obtained by Addgene and the depositor sequence. If an Addgene verified sequence is not available, please contact before placing your order to request that our lab fully sequence the plasmid.
How to cite: pCIneo-lambdaN-HA-HsTNRC6Biso1_1-1256_H was a gift from Elisa Izaurralde (Addgene plasmid # 146509 ; http://n2t.net/addgene:146509 ; RRID:Addgene_146509)
