[The description below was written by a language model from this plasmid's Addgene catalogue record and pLannotate feature annotations shown in this document.]
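Description:
pCIneo-lambdaN-HA-HsTNRC6Biso1_1-1256_H is a mammalian expression plasmid of about 9.4 kb built on the pCI-neo backbone. It encodes a fragment of human TNRC6B isoform 1 (residues 1–1256, according to the construct name) fused at its N-terminus to a lambda N peptide and an HA epitope tag. The plasmid is propagated in E. coli at high copy from a ColE1/pUC-type origin under ampicillin selection (β-lactamase), and an f1 origin allows production of single-stranded DNA. An SV40 enhancer/early promoter drives a neomycin phosphotransferase gene followed by a synthetic poly(A) signal, so stably transfected mammalian cells can be selected with G418.

The fusion is expressed from the CMV immediate-early enhancer and promoter. A chimeric β-globin/immunoglobulin intron downstream of the promoter improves transcript processing and expression, and the SV40 late polyadenylation signal terminates the unit. T7 and T3 promoters flank the insert. The short fragment of bacteriophage lambda N protein is the peptide that binds boxB RNA hairpins. It allows the fusion protein to be tethered artificially to a reporter mRNA carrying boxB sites, independently of miRNA or Argonaute recruitment. The HA tag, annotated as a partial match to a 3xHA element and so probably a single copy, allows detection by western blot or immunoprecipitation.

TNRC6B is a GW182-family scaffold protein that acts with Argonaute proteins in miRNA-mediated silencing. This truncation belongs to a deletion series from a study that mapped a C-terminal silencing domain in GW182 proteins. Its likely use is in tethering assays that test which regions of the protein are needed to repress a bound mRNA, although the record itself states only mammalian expression as the purpose.
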