Features (pLannotate 1.2.2; 21 found; start..end, strand, type, name):
    140..517     +  enhancer       CMV enhancer: human cytomegalovirus immediate early enhancer
    518..729     +  promoter       CMV promoter: human cytomegalovirus (CMV) immediate early promoter
    890..1022    +  intron         chimeric intron: chimera between introns from human β-globin and immunoglobulin heavy chain genes
   1067..1085    +  promoter       T7 promoter: promoter for bacteriophage T7 RNA polymerase
   1095..1169    +  CDS            N (fragment): REGN_LAMBD - Experimental evidence at protein level: Swiss-Prot protein existence level 1. Plays a role as a transcriptional antitermination factor that allows the virus to initiate its lytic phase. Activates expression of the delayed viral early genes by modifying host RNA polymerase (RNAP) into a form that is resistant to termination signals. This antitermination function requires the host NusA protein which serves to stabilize the interaction between antitermination protein N and host RNA polymerase. From Escherichia phage lambda (Bacteriophage lambda).
   1197..1224    +  CDS            3xHA (fragment): three tandem HA epitope tags
   1275..5039    +  CDS            TNRC6B (fragment): TNR6B_HUMAN - Also known as KIAA1093. Experimental evidence at protein level: Swiss-Prot protein existence level 1. Plays a role in RNA-mediated gene silencing by both micro- RNAs (miRNAs) and short interfering RNAs (siRNAs) (PubMed:16289642, PubMed:19167051, PubMed:19304925, PubMed:32354837). Required for miRNA- dependent translational repression and siRNA-dependent endonucleolytic cleavage of complementary mRNAs by argonaute family proteins (PubMed:16289642, PubMed:19167051, PubMed:19304925, PubMed:32354837). As scaffolding protein associates with argonaute proteins bound to partially comple
   5051..5068    -  promoter       T3 promoter (fragment): promoter for bacteriophage T3 RNA polymerase
   5086..5207    -  polyA_signal   SV40 poly(A) signal: SV40 polyadenylation signal
   5230..5298    -  CDS            large T antigen (fragment): large T antigen from SV40 (simian virus 40)
   5322..5389    +  CDS            lacZα (fragment): LacZα fragment of β-galactosidase; lacZ fragment
   5393..5821    +  rep_origin     f1 ori (sequence partly withheld): f1 bacteriophage origin of replication; arrow indicates direction of (+) strand synthesis
   5849..5900    -  misc_feature   bom (fragment): basis of mobility region from pBR322
   5965..6322    +  promoter       SV40 promoter: SV40 enhancer and early promoter
   6373..7164    +  CDS            neo: KKA2_KLEPN - Also known as kan, nptII. Experimental evidence at protein level: Swiss-Prot protein existence level 1. Resistance to kanamycin, neomycin, paromomycin, ribostamycin, butirosin and gentamicin B. From Klebsiella pneumoniae.
   7231..7279    +  polyA_signal   poly(A) signal: synthetic polyadenylation signal
   7299..7353    -  misc_feature   bom (fragment): basis of mobility region from pBR322
   7455..7490    -  CDS            rop (fragment): Rop protein, which maintains plasmids at low copy number; rop
   7585..7689    +  promoter       AmpR promoter: bla
   7690..8550    +  CDS            AmpR: β-lactamase; bla; confers resistance to ampicillin, carbenicillin, and related antibiotics
   8721..9309    +  rep_origin     ori: high-copy-number ColE1/pMB1/pBR322/pUC origin of replication
>Addgene plasmid #146509 | pCIneo-lambdaN-HA-HsTNRC6Biso1_1-1256_H | addgene full sequence | sequence record 355969 | Addgene NGS Result
TCAATATTGGCCATTAGCCATATTATTCATTGGTTATATAGCATAAATCAATATTGGCTATTGGCCATTG
CATACGTTGTATCTATATCATAATATGTACATTTATATTGGCTCATGTCCAATATGACCGCCATGTTGGC
ATTGATTATTGACTAGTTATTAATAGTAATCAATTACGGGGTCATTAGTTCATAGCCCATATATGGAGTT
CCGCGTTACATAACTTACGGTAAATGGCCCGCCTGGCTGACCGCCCAACGACCCCCGCCCATTGACGTCA
ATAATGACGTATGTTCCCATAGTAACGCCAATAGGGACTTTCCATTGACGTCAATGGGTGGAGTATTTAC
GGTAAACTGCCCACTTGGCAGTACATCAAGTGTATCATATGCCAAGTCCGCCCCCTATTGACGTCAATGA
CGGTAAATGGCCCGCCTGGCATTATGCCCAGTACATGACCTTACGGGACTTTCCTACTTGGCAGTACATC
TACGTATTAGTCATCGCTATTACCATGGTGATGCGGTTTTGGCAGTACACCAATGGGCGTGGATAGCGGT
TTGACTCACGGGGATTTCCAAGTCTCCACCCCATTGACGTCAATGGGAGTTTGTTTTGGCACCAAAATCA
ACGGGACTTTCCAAAATGTCGTAACAACTGCGATCGCCCGCCCCGTTGACGCAAATGGGCGGTAGGCGTG
TACGGTGGGAGGTCTATATAAGCAGAGCTCGTTTAGTGAACCGTCAGATCACTAGAAGCTTTATTGCGGT
AGTTTATCACAGTTAAATTGCTAACGCAGTCAGTGCTTCTGACACAACAGTCTCGAACTTAAGCTGCAGT
GACTCTCTTAAGGTAGCCTTGCAGAAGTTGGTCGTGAGGCACTGGGCAGGTAAGTATCAAGGTTACAAGA
CAGGTTTAAGGAGACCAATAGAAACTGGGCTTGTCGAGACAGAGAAGACTCTTGCGTTTCTGATAGGCAC
CTATTGGTCTTACTGACATCCACTTTGCCTTTCTCTCCACAGGTGTCCACTCCCAGTTCAATTACAGCTC
TTAAGGCTAGAGTACTTAATACGACTCACTATAGGCTAGCCACCATGGACGCACAAACACGACGACGTGA
GCGTCGCGCTGAGAAACAAGCTCAATGGAAAGCTGCAAACCCACCGCTCGAGGCTGCCCAAGCTTACACC
ATGGCCTACCCATATGATGTTCCAGATTACGCTTCACTCGACGCGGATCCCGTCGAATTCACGCGTGGTA
CCTCTAGAGTCGACATGAGAGAGAAGGAGCAAGAAAGGGAAGAACAGTTAATGGAAGACAAGAAAAGGAA
GAAAGAGGATAAAAAGAAAAAAGAAGCCACTCAGAAGGTCACGGAACAAAAAACCAAAGTGCCCGAAGTG
ACGAAACCAAGTTTAAGCCAACCAACGGCCGCCAGCCCAATTGGCAGCTCTCCATCGCCACCAGTCAATG
GTGGCAACAATGCCAAAAGGGTGGCAGTGCCGAACGGACAACCGCCAAGCGCCGCCCGCTACATGCCTCG
GGAGGTGCCGCCGCGATTCCGTTGCCAGCAGGACCACAAAGTGTTACTAAAACGTGGGCAGCCCCCTCCA
CCGTCCTGCATGCTCCTTGGGGGTGGGGCAGGGCCTCCTCCCTGCACAGCACCTGGAGCAAACCCAAACA
ACGCACAAGTGACAGGAGCGCTGCTGCAGAGTGAGAGTGGGACTGCGCCAGACTCAACCCTTGGAGGTGC
TGCTGCTTCAAATTATGCAAATTCCACTTGGGGCTCGGGAGCCTCCTCCAACAACGGCACCTCCCCCAAC
CCAATTCACATCTGGGACAAGGTGATTGTAGACGGGTCTGACATGGAAGAGTGGCCTTGTATTGCCAGCA
AAGACACTGAATCTTCTTCCGAAAACACCACCGATAACAACAGTGCCTCGAACCCTGGCTCTGAGAAGAG
CACTCTGCCAGGAAGCACCACTAGTAACAAAGGAAAAGGGAGCCAGTGCCAGTCTGCAAGTTCTGGGAAC
GAATGTAATCTTGGGGTCTGGAAATCTGACCCTAAGGCTAAATCTGTTCAATCTTCCAACTCTACTACAG
AGAACAACAATGGACTAGGAAATTGGAGGAATGTGAGTGGTCAGGATAGAATTGGACCTGGCTCTGGCTT
CAGCAACTTTAACCCAAATAGCAACCCATCTGCCTGGCCAGCACTGGTCCAAGAAGGAACTTCTAGGAAA
GGGGCATTGGAAACAGATAATAGTAATTCCAGTGCACAGGTTAGCACAGTAGGTCAGACATCCAGGGAAC
AGCAGTCAAAGATGGAAAATGCGGGTGTTAATTTTGTTGTCTCTGGCAGAGAACAGGCTCAAATTCATAA
CACTGATGGACCAAAAAATGGAAACACTAACTCCTTGAACTTAAGTTCACCAAACCCCATGGAGAATAAG
GGAATGCCCTTTGGAATGGGCTTGGGGAACACCTCCAGGAGCACTGATGCCCCTTCACAAAGCACTGGAG
ATCGAAAGACTGGGAGTGTTGGATCTTGGGGTGCAGCTAGGGGGCCTTCTGGAACTGACACAGTCTCTGG
ACAAAGCAATTCTGGAAACAATGGGAACAATGGAAAAGAGAGAGAGGACTCCTGGAAAGGAGCTTCTGTT
CAGAAATCAACTGGGTCAAAAAATGACTCTTGGGACAACAATAACAGGTCTACGGGTGGGTCCTGGAACT
TTGGCCCCCAGGACTCTAATGACAACAAATGGGGTGAAGGGAACAAAATGACATCTGGGGTCTCTCAGGG
AGAATGGAAACAGCCGACTGGGTCTGATGAGTTGAAAATTGGAGAATGGAGTGGTCCAAACCAACCAAAT
TCTAGCACTGGAGCATGGGACAATCAAAAGGGCCACCCCCTCCCTGAAAACCAAGGCAATGCCCAGGCTC
CCTGTTGGGGAAGATCTTCCAGCTCCACAGGAAGTGAAGTTGGAGGTCAAAGCACTGGAAGCAACCACAA
AGCAGGAAGTAGTGACAGTCATAACTCTGGCCGTCGGTCGTACAGGCCCACACATCCTGATTGTCAGGCT
GTCTTGCAGACTCTTTTGAGCCGAACTGATTTGGACCCCAGGGTGCTCTCAAACACTGGCTGGGGCCAAA
CTCAAATTAAGCAGGACACAGTGTGGGACATTGAAGAGGTGCCAAGGCCTGAGGGGAAATCTGACAAAGG
AACTGAGGGGTGGGAGAGCGCTGCCACACAGACCAAGAACTCAGGGGGCTGGGGAGATGCACCCAGCCAA
AGCAATCAAATGAAGTCTGGATGGGGGGAGCTCTCAGCCTCTACAGAGTGGAAAGACCCCAAGAACACAG
GAGGCTGGAATGACTACAAGAACAACAACTCTTCCAACTGGGGAGGAGGACGACCTGATGAAAAGACACC
TTCCTCTTGGAATGAGAATCCCAGCAAGGATCAGGGGTGGGGAGGTGGACGCCAGCCCAATCAAGGATGG
TCTTCTGGAAAGAATGGTTGGGGGGAGGAAGTCGATCAGACAAAAAACAGCAATTGGGAAAGTTCTGCAA
GTAAACCTGTGTCTGGGTGGGGTGAAGGAGGGCAGAATGAAATCGGGACTTGGGGTAATGGTGGCAATGC
AAGCCTAGCTTCAAAAGGTGGGTGGGAGGATTGCAAAAGATCCCCAGCATGGAATGAGACGGGCCGACAG
CCCAATTCCTGGAATAAACAACACCAACAGCAGCAGCCCCCACAGCAGCCGCCGCCACCACAACCAGAGG
CTTCTGGTTCGTGGGGAGGCCCACCCCCACCACCTCCAGGCAACGTTCGACCTTCCAATTCCAGCTGGAG
CAGCGGGCCACAGCCTGCAACACCTAAGGATGAGGAACCCAGTGGTTGGGAAGAGCCATCCCCACAGTCA
ATTAGTCGGAAAATGGACATTGATGATGGCACTTCAGCATGGGGAGACCCTAACAGTTATAACTACAAGA
ATGTGAATCTGTGGGATAAGAATTCCCAAGGGGGCCCAGCACCTCGAGAACCAAACCTGCCCACCCCAAT
GACCAGTAAATCGGCATCAGATTCCAAATCTATGCAAGACGGCTGGGGGGAGAGTGACGGGCCAGTCACA
GGAGCTCGCCACCCCAGCTGGGAAGAGGAGGAGGATGGAGGAGTCTGGAACACCACTGGCTCTCAGGGCA
GTGCTTCCTCCCACAACTCAGCAAGCTGGGGACAAGGAGGAAAGAAACAAATGAAGTGCTCACTCAAAGG
AGGAAACAATGATTCATGGATGAATCCTCTTGCCAAACAGTTTTCAAATATGGGATTGCTGAGTCAGACT
GAAGATAATCCAAGCAGCAAAATGGATTTGTCTGTAGGAAGCCTTTCAGATAAAAAATTTGATGTGGACA
AGCGAGCGATGAATCTCGGGGATTTTAATGATATCATGAGGAAGGATCGATCTGGGTTCCGTCCACCTAA
TTCCAAAGACATGGGAACCACAGATAGTGGGCCTTATTTTGAGAAGGGCGGTAGTCATGGTTTGTTTGGA
AACAGCACAGCACAATCGAGAGGTCTGCACACACCCGTGCAGCCACTAAATTCTTCTCCCAGTCTCCGGG
CGCAAGTGCCTCCCCAGTTTATTTCCCCCCAGGTTTCTGCCTCAATGCTCAAGCAGTTTCCCAACAGTGG
CCTGAGTCCAGGTCTTTTCAATGTGGGGCCCCAGTTATCTCCTCAACAAATTGCCATGCTGAGCCAGCTT
CCACAAATTCCCCAGTTTCAGTTGGCATGTCAGCTTCTCTTGCAGCAGCAGCAACAGCAGCAGTTGTTAC
AGAACCAGAGAAAGATTTCTCAAGCTGTACGCCAACAGCAAGAGCAGCAGCTGGCTCGAATGGTGAGTGC
ACTGCAGCAGCAGCAGCAGCAGCAGAGGCAGCCAGGCATGAAGCACTCGCCCTCTCATCCTGTTGGGCCC
AAGCCGCATCTGGACAACATGGTACCCAACGCATTGAATGTGGGGCTCCCAGACCTTCAAACCAAAGGGG
CGGCCGCTTCCCTTTAGTGAGGGTTAATGCTTCGAGCAGACATGATAAGATACATTGATGAGTTTGGACA
AACCACAACTAGAATGCAGTGAAAAAAATGCTTTATTTGTGAAATTTGTGATGCTATTGCTTTATTTGTA
ACCATTATAAGCTGCAATAAACAAGTTAACAACAACAATTGCATTCATTTTATGTTTCAGGTTCAGGGGG
AGATGTGGGAGGTTTTTTAAAGCAAGTAAAACCTCTACAAATGTGGTAAAATCCGATAAGGATCGATCCG
GGCTGGCGTAATAGCGAAGAGGCCCGCACCGATCGCCCTTCCCAACAGTTGCGCAGCCTGAATGGCGAAT
GG
[124 nt withheld, positions 5393-5516]
C
[91 nt withheld, positions 5518-5608]
A
[49 nt withheld, positions 5610-5658]
CCTTTGACGTTGGAGTCCACGTTCTTT
[37 nt withheld, positions 5686-5722]
ACCCTATCTCGGTCTATTCTTTTGATTTATAAGGGATTTTGCCGATTTCGGCCTATTGGTTAAAAAATGA
GCTGATTTAACAAAAATTTAACGCGAATTTTAACAAAATATTAACGCTTACAATTTCCTGATGCGGTATT
TTCTCCTTACGCATCTGTGCGGTATTTCACACCGCATACGCGGATCTGCGCAGCACCATGGCCTGAAATA
ACCTCTGAAAGAGGAACTTGGTTAGGTACCTTCTGAGGCGGAAAGAACCAGCTGTGGAATGTGTGTCAGT
TAGGGTGTGGAAAGTCCCCAGGCTCCCCAGCAGGCAGAAGTATGCAAAGCATGCATCTCAATTAGTCAGC
AACCAGGTGTGGAAAGTCCCCAGGCTCCCCAGCAGGCAGAAGTATGCAAAGCATGCATCTCAATTAGTCA
GCAACCATAGTCCCGCCCCTAACTCCGCCCATCCCGCCCCTAACTCCGCCCAGTTCCGCCCATTCTCCGC
CCCATGGCTGACTAATTTTTTTTATTTATGCAGAGGCCGAGGCCGCCTCGGCCTCTGAGCTATTCCAGAA
GTAGTGAGGAGGCTTTTTTGGAGGCCTAGGCTTTTGCAAAAAGCTTGATTCTTCTGACACAACAGTCTCG
AACTTAAGGCTAGAGCCACCATGATTGAACAAGATGGATTGCACGCAGGTTCTCCGGCCGCTTGGGTGGA
GAGGCTATTCGGCTATGACTGGGCACAACAGACAATCGGCTGCTCTGATGCCGCCGTGTTCCGGCTGTCA
GCGCAGGGGCGCCCGGTTCTTTTTGTCAAGACCGACCTGTCCGGTGCCCTGAATGAACTGCAGGACGAGG
CAGCGCGGCTATCGTGGCTGGCCACGACGGGCGTTCCTTGCGCAGCTGTGCTCGACGTTGTCACTGAAGC
GGGAAGGGACTGGCTGCTATTGGGCGAAGTGCCGGGGCAGGATCTCCTGTCATCTCACCTTGCTCCTGCC
GAGAAAGTATCCATCATGGCTGATGCAATGCGGCGGCTGCATACGCTTGATCCGGCTACCTGCCCATTCG
ACCACCAAGCGAAACATCGCATCGAGCGAGCACGTACTCGGATGGAAGCCGGTCTTGTCGATCAGGATGA
TCTGGACGAAGAGCATCAGGGGCTCGCGCCAGCCGAACTGTTCGCCAGGCTCAAGGCGCGCATGCCCGAC
GGCGAGGATCTCGTCGTGACCCATGGCGATGCCTGCTTGCCGAATATCATGGTGGAAAATGGCCGCTTTT
CTGGATTCATCGACTGTGGCCGGCTGGGTGTGGCGGACCGCTATCAGGACATAGCGTTGGCTACCCGTGA
TATTGCTGAAGAGCTTGGCGGCGAATGGGCTGACCGCTTCCTCGTGCTTTACGGTATCGCCGCTCCCGAT
TCGCAGCGCATCGCCTTCTATCGCCTTCTTGACGAGTTCTTCTGAGCGGGACTCTGGGGTTCGAAATGAC
CGACCAAGCGACGCCCAACCTGCCATCACGATGGCCGCAATAAAATATCTTTATTTTCATTACATCTGTG
TGTTGGTTTTTTGTGTGAATCGATAGCGATAAGGATCCGCGTATGGTGCACTCTCAGTACAATCTGCTCT
GATGCCGCATAGTTAAGCCAGCCCCGACACCCGCCAACACCCGCTGACGCGCCCTGACGGGCTTGTCTGC
TCCCGGCATCCGCTTACAGACAAGCTGTGACCGTCTCCGGGAGCTGCATGTGTCAGAGGTTTTCACCGTC
ATCACCGAAACGCGCGAGACGAAAGGGCCTCGTGATACGCCTATTTTTATAGGTTAATGTCATGATAATA
ATGGTTTCTTAGACGTCAGGTGGCACTTTTCGGGGAAATGTGCGCGGAACCCCTATTTGTTTATTTTTCT
AAATACATTCAAATATGTATCCGCTCATGAGACAATAACCCTGATAAATGCTTCAATAATATTGAAAAAG
GAAGAGTATGAGTATTCAACATTTCCGTGTCGCCCTTATTCCCTTTTTTGCGGCATTTTGCCTTCCTGTT
TTTGCTCACCCAGAAACGCTGGTGAAAGTAAAAGATGCTGAAGATCAGTTGGGTGCACGAGTGGGTTACA
TCGAACTGGATCTCAACAGCGGTAAGATCCTTGAGAGTTTTCGCCCCGAAGAACGTTTTCCAATGATGAG
CACTTTTAAAGTTCTGCTATGTGGCGCGGTATTATCCCGTATTGACGCCGGGCAAGAGCAACTCGGTCGC
CGCATACACTATTCTCAGAATGACTTGGTTGAGTACTCACCAGTCACAGAAAAGCATCTTACGGATGGCA
TGACAGTAAGAGAATTATGCAGTGCTGCCATAACCATGAGTGATAACACTGCGGCCAACTTACTTCTGAC
AACGATCGGAGGACCGAAGGAGCTAACCGCTTTTTTGCACAACATGGGGGATCATGTAACTCGCCTTGAT
CGTTGGGAACCGGAGCTGAATGAAGCCATACCAAACGACGAGCGTGACACCACGATGCCTGTAGCAATGG
CAACAACGTTGCGCAAACTATTAACTGGCGAACTACTTACTCTAGCTTCCCGGCAACAATTAATAGACTG
GATGGAGGCGGATAAAGTTGCAGGACCACTTCTGCGCTCGGCCCTTCCGGCTGGCTGGTTTATTGCTGAT
AAATCTGGAGCCGGTGAGCGTGGGTCTCGCGGTATCATTGCAGCACTGGGGCCAGATGGTAAGCCCTCCC
GTATCGTAGTTATCTACACGACGGGGAGTCAGGCAACTATGGATGAACGAAATAGACAGATCGCTGAGAT
AGGTGCCTCACTGATTAAGCATTGGTAACTGTCAGACCAAGTTTACTCATATATACTTTAGATTGATTTA
AAACTTCATTTTTAATTTAAAAGGATCTAGGTGAAGATCCTTTTTGATAATCTCATGACCAAAATCCCTT
AACGTGAGTTTTCGTTCCACTGAGCGTCAGACCCCGTAGAAAAGATCAAAGGATCTTCTTGAGATCCTTT
TTTTCTGCGCGTAATCTGCTGCTTGCAAACAAAAAAACCACCGCTACCAGCGGTGGTTTGTTTGCCGGAT
CAAGAGCTACCAACTCTTTTTCCGAAGGTAACTGGCTTCAGCAGAGCGCAGATACCAAATACTGTTCTTC
TAGTGTAGCCGTAGTTAGGCCACCACTTCAAGAACTCTGTAGCACCGCCTACATACCTCGCTCTGCTAAT
CCTGTTACCAGTGGCTGCTGCCAGTGGCGATAAGTCGTGTCTTACCGGGTTGGACTCAAGACGATAGTTA
CCGGATAAGGCGCAGCGGTCGGGCTGAACGGGGGGTTCGTGCACACAGCCCAGCTTGGAGCGAACGACCT
ACACCGAACTGAGATACCTACAGCGTGAGCTATGAGAAAGCGCCACGCTTCCCGAAGGGAGAAAGGCGGA
CAGGTATCCGGTAAGCGGCAGGGTCGGAACAGGAGAGCGCACGAGGGAGCTTCCAGGGGGAAACGCCTGG
TATCTTTATAGTCCTGTCGGGTTTCGCCACCTCTGACTTGAGCGTCGATTTTTGTGATGCTCGTCAGGGG
GGCGGAGCCTATGGAAAAACGCCAGCAACGCGGCCTTTTTACGGTTCCTGGCCTTTTGCTGGCCTTTTGC
TCACATGGCTCGACAGATCT
